Addgene plasmid #181724: pAG426-GAL-Alpha-synuclein-H50Q
Purpose: Galactose inducible expression of Alpha-synuclein-H50Q
Depositing lab: Alejandro Chavez. Depositing organization: Columbia University.
Backbone
  Vector backbone: pAG426-GAL-ccdb
  Vector type: Yeast Expression
Growth in bacteria
  Bacterial resistance: Ampicillin, 100 μg/mL
  Growth temperature: 30°C
  Growth strain: NEB Stable
  Copy number: High Copy
Gene/Insert
  Gene/Insert name: Alpha-synuclein
  Species: H. sapiens (human)
  Mutation: H50Q
  Entrez Gene: SNCA (a.k.a. NACP, PARK1, PARK4, PD1)
  Cloning method: Gateway Cloning
Terms and licenses: Academic/Nonprofit Terms; Industry Terms: Not Available to Industry
How to cite: pAG426-GAL-Alpha-synuclein-H50Q was a gift from Alejandro Chavez (Addgene plasmid # 181724 ; http://n2t.net/addgene:181724 ; RRID:Addgene_181724)
