[The description below was written by a language model from this plasmid's Addgene catalogue record and pLannotate feature annotations shown in this document.]
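Description:
pAG426-GAL-Alpha-synuclein-H50Q is a yeast expression plasmid, about 6.9 kb, built on the Gateway destination vector pAG426-GAL-ccdB. It is an E. coli–yeast shuttle vector. In bacteria it replicates from a high-copy ColE1/pUC-type origin and is selected with ampicillin through the β-lactamase gene. In Saccharomyces cerevisiae it is maintained as a multicopy episome by the 2μ origin. Yeast selection relies on the URA3 auxotrophic marker under its own promoter, which complements uracil auxotrophy and can be counterselected with 5-fluoroorotic acid. An f1 phage origin and several pBluescript-derived remnants are also annotated: lac promoter/operator elements, fragments of lacZα and the multiple cloning site, and flanking T3 and T7 promoters. These come from the backbone and play no role in yeast expression.

The payload is the human alpha-synuclein coding sequence (SNCA) carrying the H50Q substitution. It was introduced by Gateway recombination, so the open reading frame is flanked by attB1 and attB2 sites in place of the ccdB counterselection cassette of the parent vector. Transcription is driven by the S. cerevisiae GAL1 promoter, which is regulated by Gal4 and induced by galactose, and ends at the CYC1 terminator. No epitope tag or fluorescent reporter is annotated, which suggests the protein is expressed untagged.

The stated purpose is galactose-inducible expression of alpha-synuclein H50Q in yeast. The inducible promoter lets cells be propagated without expression of the protein until galactose is supplied, and the 2μ backbone favours high expression levels. The record does not describe specific downstream assays.
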