Features (pLannotate 1.2.2; 24 found; start..end, strand, type, name):
     69..1411    +  rep_origin     2μ ori: yeast 2μ plasmid origin of replication
   1438..1542    +  promoter       AmpR promoter: bla
   1543..2403    +  CDS            AmpR: β-lactamase; bla; confers resistance to ampicillin, carbenicillin, and related antibiotics
   2574..3162    +  rep_origin     ori: high-copy-number ColE1/pMB1/pBR322/pUC origin of replication
   3345..3437    +  CDS            lacI (fragment): lac repressor; lacI; The lac repressor binds to the lac operator to inhibit transcription in E. coli. This inhibition can be relieved by adding lactose or isopropyl-β-D-thiogalactopyranoside (IPTG).
   3450..3471    +  protein_bind   CAP binding site: CAP binding activates transcription in the presence of cAMP. E. coli catabolite activator protein
   3486..3516    +  promoter       lac promoter: promoter for the E. coli lac operon
   3524..3540    +  protein_bind   lac operator: The lac repressor binds to the lac operator to inhibit transcription in E. coli. This inhibition can be relieved by adding lactose or isopropyl-β-D-thiogalactopyranoside (IPTG). lac repressor encoded by lacI
   3585..3603    +  promoter       T3 promoter: promoter for bacteriophage T3 RNA polymerase
   3627..4068    +  promoter       GAL1 promoter: S. cerevisiae GAL1; inducible promoter, regulated by Gal4
   4083..4103    +  misc_feature   MCS (fragment): pBluescript multiple cloning site
   4107..4131    +  protein_bind   attB1: mutant version of attB; recombination site for the Gateway® BP reaction BP Clonase™
   4137..4556    +  CDS            SNCA: SYUA_HUMAN - Also known as NACP, PARK1. Experimental evidence at protein level: Swiss-Prot protein existence level 1. Neuronal protein that plays several roles in synaptic activity such as regulation of synaptic vesicle trafficking and subsequent neurotransmitter release. Participates as a monomer in synaptic vesicle exocytosis by enhancing vesicle priming, fusion and dilation of exocytotic fusion pores (PubMed:28288128, PubMed:30404828). Mechanistically, acts by increasing local Ca(2+) release from microdomains which is essential for the enhancement of ATP-induced exocytosis (PubMed:30404828)
   4561..4585    -  protein_bind   attB2: mutant version of attB; recombination site for the Gateway® BP reaction BP Clonase™
   4589..4636    +  misc_feature   MCS (fragment): pBluescript multiple cloning site
   4637..4884    +  terminator     CYC1 terminator: S. cerevisiae CYC1; transcription terminator for CYC1
   4903..4921    -  promoter       T7 promoter: promoter for bacteriophage T7 RNA polymerase
   4929..5084    +  CDS            lacZα (fragment): LacZα fragment of β-galactosidase; lacZ fragment
   5088..5516    +  rep_origin     f1 ori (sequence partly withheld): f1 bacteriophage origin of replication; arrow indicates direction of (+) strand synthesis
   5544..5595    -  misc_feature   bom (fragment): basis of mobility region from pBR322
   5674..6477    -  CDS            URA3: orotidine-5'-phosphate decarboxylase, required for uracil biosynthesis; S. cerevisiae URA3; yeast auxotrophic marker, counterselectable with 5-fluoroorotic acid (5-FOA)
   6478..6693    -  promoter       URA3 promoter: S. cerevisiae URA3
   6701..6750    -  misc_feature   bom (fragment): basis of mobility region from pBR322
   6852..1       -  CDS            rop (fragment) (across the origin): Rop protein, which maintains plasmids at low copy number; rop
>Addgene plasmid #181724 | pAG426-GAL-Alpha-synuclein-H50Q | addgene full sequence | sequence record 431239 | Addgene NGS Result
GACGAAAGGGCCTCGTGATACGCCTATTTTTATAGGTTAATGTCATGATAATAATGGTTTCTTAGTATGA
TCCAATATCAAAGGAAATGATAGCATTGAAGGATGAGACTAATCCAATTGAGGAGTGGCAGCATATAGAA
CAGCTAAAGGGTAGTGCTGAAGGAAGCATACGATACCCCGCATGGAATGGGATAATATCACAGGAGGTAC
TAGACTACCTTTCATCCTACATAAATAGACGCATATAAGTACGCATTTAAGCATAAACACGCACTATGCC
GTTCTTCTCATGTATATATATATACAGGCAACACGCAGATATAGGTGCGACGTGAACAGTGAGCTGTATG
TGCGCAGCTCGCGTTGCATTTTCGGAAGCGCTCGTTTTCGGAAACGCTTTGAAGTTCCTATTCCGAAGTT
CCTATTCTCTAGAAAGTATAGGAACTTCAGAGCGCTTTTGAAAACCAAAAGCGCTCTGAAGACGCACTTT
CAAAAAACCAAAAACGCACCGGACTGTAACGAGCTACTAAAATATTGCGAATACCGCTTCCACAAACATT
GCTCAAAAGTATCTCTTTGCTATATATCTCTGTGCTATATCCCTATATAACCTACCCATCCACCTTTCGC
TCCTTGAACTTGCATCTAAACTCGACCTCTACATTTTTTATGTTTATCTCTAGTATTACTCTTTAGACAA
AAAAATTGTAGTAAGAACTATTCATAGAGTGAATCGAAAACAATACGAAAATGTAAACATTTCCTATACG
TAGTATATAGAGACAAAATAGAAGAAACCGTTCATAATTTTCTGACCAATGAAGAATCATCAACGCTATC
ACTTTCTGTTCACAAAGTATGCGCAATCCACATCGGTATAGAATATAATCGGGGATGCCTTTATCTTGAA
AAAATGCACCCGCAGCTTCGCTAGTAATCAGTAAACGCGGGAAGTGGAGTCAGGCTTTTTTTATGGAAGA
GAAAATAGACACCAAAGTAGCCTTCTTCTAACCTTAACGGACCTACAGTGCAAAAAGTTATCAAGAGACT
GCATTATAGAGCGCACAAAGGAGAAAAAAAGTAATCTAAGATGCTTTGTTAGAAAAATAGCGCTCTCGGG
ATGCATTTTTGTAGAACAAAAAAGAAGTATAGATTCTTTGTTGGTAAAATAGCGCTCTCGCGTTGCATTT
CTGTTCTGTAAAAATGCAGCTCAGATTCTTTGTTTGAAAAATTAGCGCTCTCGCGTTGCATTTTTGTTTT
ACAAAAATGAAGCACAGATTCTTCGTTGGTAAAATAGCGCTTTCGCGTTGCATTTCTGTTCTGTAAAAAT
GCAGCTCAGATTCTTTGTTTGAAAAATTAGCGCTCTCGCGTTGCATTTTTGTTCTACAAAATGAAGCACA
GATGCTTCGTTCAGGTGGCACTTTTCGGGGAAATGTGCGCGGAACCCCTATTTGTTTATTTTTCTAAATA
CATTCAAATATGTATCCGCTCATGAGACAATAACCCTGATAAATGCTTCAATAATATTGAAAAAGGAAGA
GTATGAGTATTCAACATTTCCGTGTCGCCCTTATTCCCTTTTTTGCGGCATTTTGCCTTCCTGTTTTTGC
TCACCCAGAAACGCTGGTGAAAGTAAAAGATGCTGAAGATCAGTTGGGTGCACGAGTGGGTTACATCGAA
CTGGATCTCAACAGCGGTAAGATCCTTGAGAGTTTTCGCCCCGAAGAACGTTTTCCAATGATGAGCACTT
TTAAAGTTCTGCTATGTGGCGCGGTATTATCCCGTATTGACGCCGGGCAAGAGCAACTCGGTCGCCGCAT
ACACTATTCTCAGAATGACTTGGTTGAGTACTCACCAGTCACAGAAAAGCATCTTACGGATGGCATGACA
GTAAGAGAATTATGCAGTGCTGCCATAACCATGAGTGATAACACTGCGGCCAACTTACTTCTGACAACGA
TCGGAGGACCGAAGGAGCTAACCGCTTTTTTGCACAACATGGGGGATCATGTAACTCGCCTTGATCGTTG
GGAACCGGAGCTGAATGAAGCCATACCAAACGACGAGCGTGACACCACGATGCCTGTAGCAATGGCAACA
ACGTTGCGCAAACTATTAACTGGCGAACTACTTACTCTAGCTTCCCGGCAACAATTAATAGACTGGATGG
AGGCGGATAAAGTTGCAGGACCACTTCTGCGCTCGGCCCTTCCGGCTGGCTGGTTTATTGCTGATAAATC
TGGAGCCGGTGAGCGTGGGTCTCGCGGTATCATTGCAGCACTGGGGCCAGATGGTAAGCCCTCCCGTATC
GTAGTTATCTACACGACGGGGAGTCAGGCAACTATGGATGAACGAAATAGACAGATCGCTGAGATAGGTG
CCTCACTGATTAAGCATTGGTAACTGTCAGACCAAGTTTACTCATATATACTTTAGATTGATTTAAAACT
TCATTTTTAATTTAAAAGGATCTAGGTGAAGATCCTTTTTGATAATCTCATGACCAAAATCCCTTAACGT
GAGTTTTCGTTCCACTGAGCGTCAGACCCCGTAGAAAAGATCAAAGGATCTTCTTGAGATCCTTTTTTTC
TGCGCGTAATCTGCTGCTTGCAAACAAAAAAACCACCGCTACCAGCGGTGGTTTGTTTGCCGGATCAAGA
GCTACCAACTCTTTTTCCGAAGGTAACTGGCTTCAGCAGAGCGCAGATACCAAATACTGTTCTTCTAGTG
TAGCCGTAGTTAGGCCACCACTTCAAGAACTCTGTAGCACCGCCTACATACCTCGCTCTGCTAATCCTGT
TACCAGTGGCTGCTGCCAGTGGCGATAAGTCGTGTCTTACCGGGTTGGACTCAAGACGATAGTTACCGGA
TAAGGCGCAGCGGTCGGGCTGAACGGGGGGTTCGTGCACACAGCCCAGCTTGGAGCGAACGACCTACACC
GAACTGAGATACCTACAGCGTGAGCTATGAGAAAGCGCCACGCTTCCCGAAGGGAGAAAGGCGGACAGGT
ATCCGGTAAGCGGCAGGGTCGGAACAGGAGAGCGCACGAGGGAGCTTCCAGGGGGAAACGCCTGGTATCT
TTATAGTCCTGTCGGGTTTCGCCACCTCTGACTTGAGCGTCGATTTTTGTGATGCTCGTCAGGGGGGCGG
AGCCTATGGAAAAACGCCAGCAACGCGGCCTTTTTACGGTTCCTGGCCTTTTGCTGGCCTTTTGCTCACA
TGTTCTTTCCTGCGTTATCCCCTGATTCTGTGGATAACCGTATTACCGCCTTTGAGTGAGCTGATACCGC
TCGCCGCAGCCGAACGACCGAGCGCAGCGAGTCAGTGAGCGAGGAAGCGGAAGAGCGCCCAATACGCAAA
CCGCCTCTCCCCGCGCGTTGGCCGATTCATTAATGCAGCTGGCACGACAGGTTTCCCGACTGGAAAGCGG
GCAGTGAGCGCAACGCAATTAATGTGAGTTAGCTCACTCATTAGGCACCCCAGGCTTTACACTTTATGCT
TCCGGCTCGTATGTTGTGTGGAATTGTGAGCGGATAACAATTTCACACAGGAAACAGCTATGACCATGAT
TACGCCAAGCGCGCAATTAACCCTCACTAAAGGGAACAAAAGCTGGAGCTCTAGTACGGATTAGAAGCCG
CCGAGCGGGTGACAGCCCTCCGAAGGAAGACTCTCCTCCGTGCGTCCTCGTCTTCACCGGTCGCGTTCCT
GAAACGCAGATGTGCCTCGCGCCGCACTGCTCCGAACAATAAAGATTCTACAATACTAGCTTTTATGGTT
ATGAAGAGGAAAAATTGGCAGTAACCTGGCCCCACAAACCTTCAAATGAACGAATCAAATTAACAACCAT
AGGATGATAATGCGATTAGTTTTTTAGCCTTATTTCTGGGGTAATTAATCAGCGAAGCGATGATTTTTGA
TCTATTAACAGATATATAAATGCAAAAACTGCATAACCACTTTAACTAATACTTTCAACATTTTCGGTTT
GTATTACTTCTTATTCAAATGTAATAAAAGTATCAACAAAAAATTGTTAATATACCTCTATACTTTAACG
TCAAGGAGAAAAAACCCCGGATTCTAGAACTAGTGGATCCCCCATCACAAGTTTGTACAAAAAAGCAGGC
TACAAAATGGATGTATTCATGAAAGGACTTTCAAAGGCCAAGGAGGGAGTTGTGGCTGCTGCTGAGAAAA
CCAAACAGGGTGTGGCAGAAGCAGCAGGAAAGACAAAAGAGGGTGTTCTCTATGTAGGCTCCAAAACCAA
GGAGGGAGTGGTGCAAGGTGTGGCAACAGTGGCTGAGAAGACCAAAGAGCAAGTGACAAATGTTGGAGGA
GCAGTGGTGACGGGTGTGACAGCAGTAGCCCAGAAGACAGTGGAGGGAGCAGGGAGCATTGCAGCAGCCA
CTGGCTTTGTCAAAAAGGACCAGTTGGGCAAGAATGAAGAAGGAGCCCCACAGGAAGGAATTCTGGAAGA
TATGCCTGTGGATCCTGACAATGAGGCTTATGAAATGCCTTCTGAGGAAGGGTATCAAGACTACGAACCT
GAAGCCTAAAACCCAGCTTTCTTGTACAAAGTGGTGATGGGCTGCAGGAATTCGATATCAAGCTTATCGA
TACCGTCGACCTCGAGTCATGTAATTAGTTATGTCACGCTTACATTCACGCCCTCCCCCCACATCCGCTC
TAACCGAAAAGGAAGGAGTTAGACAACCTGAAGTCTAGGTCCCTATTTATTTTTTTATAGTTATGTTAGT
ATTAAGAACGTTATTTATATTTCAAATTTTTCTTTTTTTTCTGTACAGACGCGTGTACGCATGTAACATT
ATACTGAAAACCTTGCTTGAGAAGGTTTTGGGACGCTCGAAGGCTTTAATTTGCGGCCGGTACCCAATTC
GCCCTATAGTGAGTCGTATTACGCGCGCTCACTGGCCGTCGTTTTACAACGTCGTGACTGGGAAAACCCT
GGCGTTACCCAACTTAATCGCCTTGCAGCACATCCCCCTTTCGCCAGCTGGCGTAATAGCGAAGAGGCCC
GCACCGATCGCCCTTCCCAACAGTTGCGCAGCCTGAATGGCGAATGG
[124 nt withheld, positions 5088-5211]
C
[91 nt withheld, positions 5213-5303]
A
[49 nt withheld, positions 5305-5353]
CCTTTGACGTTGGAGTCCACGTTCTTT
[37 nt withheld, positions 5381-5417]
ACCCTATCTCGGTCTATTCTTTTGATTTATAAGGGATTTTGCCGATTTCGGCCTATTGGTTAAAAAATGA
GCTGATTTAACAAAAATTTAACGCGAATTTTAACAAAATATTAACGCTTACAATTTCCTGATGCGGTATT
TTCTCCTTACGCATCTGTGCGGTATTTCACACCGCATAGGGTAATAACTGATATAATTAAATTGAAGCTC
TAATTTGTGAGTTTAGTATACATGCATTTACTTATAATACAGTTTTTTAGTTTTGCTGGCCGCATCTTCT
CAAATATGCTTCCCAGCCTGCTTTTCTGTAACGTTCACCCTCTACCTTAGCATCCCTTCCCTTTGCAAAT
AGTCCTCTTCCAACAATAATAATGTCAGATCCTGTAGAGACCACATCATCCACGGTTCTATACTGTTGAC
CCAATGCGTCTCCCTTGTCATCTAAACCCACACCGGGTGTCATAATCAACCAATCGTAACCTTCATCTCT
TCCACCCATGTCTCTTTGAGCAATAAAGCCGATAACAAAATCTTTGTCGCTCTTCGCAATGTCAACAGTA
CCCTTAGTATATTCTCCAGTAGATAGGGAGCCCTTGCATGACAATTCTGCTAACATCAAAAGGCCTCTAG
GTTCCTTTGTTACTTCTTCTGCCGCCTGCTTCAAACCGCTAACAATACCTGGGCCCACCACACCGTGTGC
ATTCGTAATGTCTGCCCATTCTGCTATTCTGTATACACCCGCAGAGTACTGCAATTTGACTGTATTACCA
ATGTCAGCAAATTTTCTGTCTTCGAAGAGTAAAAAATTGTACTTGGCGGATAATGCCTTTAGCGGCTTAA
CTGTGCCCTCCATGGAAAAATCAGTCAAGATATCCACATGTGTTTTTAGTAAACAAATTTTGGGACCTAA
TGCTTCAACTAACTCCAGTAATTCCTTGGTGGTACGAACATCCAATGAAGCACACAAGTTTGTTTGCTTT
TCGTGCATGATATTAAATAGCTTGGCAGCAACAGGACTAGGATGAGTAGCAGCACGTTCCTTATATGTAG
CTTTCGACATGATTTATCTTCGTTTCCTGCAGGTTTTTGTTCTGTGCAGTTGGGTTAAGAATACTGGGCA
ATTTCATGTTTCTTCAACACTACATATGCGTATATATACCAATCTAAGTCTGTGCTCCTTCCTTCGTTCT
TCCTTCTGTTCGGAGATTACCGAATCAAAAAAATTTCAAGGAAACCGAAATCAAAAAAAAGAATAAAAAA
AAAATGATGAATTGAAAAGGTGGTATGGTGCACTCTCAGTACAATCTGCTCTGATGCCGCATAGTTAAGC
CAGCCCCGACACCCGCCAACACCCGCTGACGCGCCCTGACGGGCTTGTCTGCTCCCGGCATCCGCTTACA
GACAAGCTGTGACCGTCTCCGGGAGCTGCATGTGTCAGAGGTTTTCACCGTCATCACCGAAACGCGCGA
