>Addgene plasmid #181724 | pAG426-GAL-Alpha-synuclein-H50Q | depositor partial sequence | sequence record 351429 | Insert Sequence
ATGGATGTATTCATGAAAGGACTTTCAAAGGCCAAGGAGGGAGTTGTGGCTGCTGCTGAGAAAACCAAAC
AGGGTGTGGCAGAAGCAGCAGGAAAGACAAAAGAGGGTGTTCTCTATGTAGGCTCCAAAACCAAGGAGGG
AGTGGTGCAAGGTGTGGCAACAGTGGCTGAGAAGACCAAAGAGCAAGTGACAAATGTTGGAGGAGCAGTG
GTGACGGGTGTGACAGCAGTAGCCCAGAAGACAGTGGAGGGAGCAGGGAGCATTGCAGCAGCCACTGGCT
TTGTCAAAAAGGACCAGTTGGGCAAGAATGAAGAAGGAGCCCCACAGGAAGGAATTCTGGAAGATATGCC
TGTGGATCCTGACAATGAGGCTTATGAAATGCCTTCTGAGGAAGGGTATCAAGACTACGAACCTGAAGCC
TAA
